Addgene plasmid #122932: pMG13
Purpose: Expression of the regulator tTA.
Depositing lab: Attila Becskei. Depositing organization: University of Basel. Publication: Multiplexed gene control reveals rapid mRNA turnover. Baudrimont A, Voegeli S, Viloria EC, Stritt F, Lenon M, Wada T, Jaquet V, Becskei A. Sci Adv. 2017 Jul 12;3(7):e1700006. doi: 10.1126/sciadv.1700006. eCollection 2017 Jul. PubMed 28706991.
Backbone
  Vector backbone: pRS305
  Backbone manufacturer: ATCC
  Backbone size w/o insert (bp): 5641
  Vector type: Yeast Expression
  Selectable markers: LEU2
Growth in bacteria
  Bacterial resistance: Ampicillin, 100 μg/mL
  Growth temperature: 37°C
  Growth strain: DH5alpha
  Copy number: High Copy
Gene/Insert
  Gene/Insert name: tTA
  Species: S. cerevisiae (budding yeast)
  Insert size (bp): 2209
  Promoter: Pcln3
  Cloning method: Restriction Enzyme; 5′ cloning site EagI (not destroyed); 3′ cloning site ApaI (not destroyed)
Terms and licenses: Academic/Nonprofit Terms; Industry Terms: Not Available to Industry
Depositor comments: pRS305-EagI-Pcln3-BamHI-tTA-EcoRI-Tcyc1-ApaI. Plasmid contains rTetR, a part of the tet system. Origin of the tet system: Gossen and Bujard, 1992.
How to cite: pMG13 was a gift from Attila Becskei (Addgene plasmid # 122932 ; http://n2t.net/addgene:122932 ; RRID:Addgene_122932)
