[The description below was written by a language model from this plasmid's Addgene catalogue record and pLannotate feature annotations shown in this document.]
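Description:
pMG13 is a yeast expression plasmid built on pRS305, an integrating shuttle vector of the pRS series. The annotated sequence shows no yeast replication origin or centromere, so maintenance in Saccharomyces cerevisiae depends on chromosomal integration, with selection through the LEU2 auxotrophic marker expressed from its own promoter. In E. coli the plasmid replicates from a high-copy ColE1/pUC-type origin and is selected with ampicillin through the β-lactamase gene. The backbone also carries an f1 phage origin and pBluescript-derived remnants: T7 and T3 promoters flanking the cloning region, lacZα and lac promoter/operator fragments. These play no part in the yeast expression function.

The payload is a cassette of about 2.2 kb cloned between EagI and ApaI, arranged as CLN3 promoter, tTA coding sequence and CYC1 terminator, with BamHI and EcoRI sites separating the parts. The feature table identifies the activator as a Tn10 TetR DNA-binding moiety followed by the herpes simplex virus VP16 activation domain, then a CYC1 terminator fragment. The CLN3 promoter itself is not annotated but presumably occupies the unannotated region upstream of TetR. tTA binds tetO operator sequences and activates adjacent promoters, and tetracycline or doxycycline releases it from the operator, shutting expression off. The depositor comment mentions rTetR, the reverse variant with the opposite drug response, whereas the insert name and stated purpose specify tTA; the record does not resolve this discrepancy.

The plasmid supplies the tet regulator in yeast strains carrying tetO-controlled genes. It was deposited with a study that used multiplexed gene control to measure mRNA turnover.
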