Features (pLannotate 1.2.2; 22 found; start..end, strand, type, name):
    620..1235    +  CDS            TetR (fragment): tetracycline repressor TetR; tetR from transposon Tn10; TetR binds to the tetracycline operator tetO to inhibit transcription. This inhibition can be relieved by adding tetracycline or doxycycline.
   1387..1620    +  CDS            VP16 AD: transcriptional activation domain of herpes simplex virus protein VP16 (Triezenberg et al., 1988; Cousens et al., 1989); UL48
   1648..1833    +  terminator     CYC1 terminator (fragment): S. cerevisiae CYC1; transcription terminator for CYC1
   1858..1876    -  promoter       T3 promoter: promoter for bacteriophage T3 RNA polymerase
   1921..1937    -  protein_bind   lac operator: The lac repressor binds to the lac operator to inhibit transcription in E. coli. This inhibition can be relieved by adding lactose or isopropyl-β-D-thiogalactopyranoside (IPTG). lac repressor encoded by lacI
   1945..1975    -  promoter       lac promoter: promoter for the E. coli lac operon
   1990..2011    -  protein_bind   CAP binding site: CAP binding activates transcription in the presence of cAMP. E. coli catabolite activator protein
   2024..2116    -  CDS            lacI (fragment): lac repressor; lacI; The lac repressor binds to the lac operator to inhibit transcription in E. coli. This inhibition can be relieved by adding lactose or isopropyl-β-D-thiogalactopyranoside (IPTG).
   2299..2887    -  rep_origin     ori: high-copy-number ColE1/pMB1/pBR322/pUC origin of replication
   3058..3918    -  CDS            AmpR: β-lactamase; bla; confers resistance to ampicillin, carbenicillin, and related antibiotics
   3919..4023    -  promoter       AmpR promoter: bla
   4118..4153    +  CDS            rop (fragment): Rop protein, which maintains plasmids at low copy number; rop
   4255..4305    +  misc_feature   bom (fragment): basis of mobility region from pBR322
   4304..4420    +  CDS            NFS1 (fragment): NFS1_YEAST - Also known as SPL1 From Saccharomyces cerevisiae (strain ATCC 204508 / S288c) (Baker's yeast).
   4782..5876    -  CDS            LEU2: 3-isopropylmalate dehydrogenase, required for leucine biosynthesis; S. cerevisiae LEU2; yeast auxotrophic marker
   5877..6284    -  promoter       LEU2 promoter: S. cerevisiae LEU2
   6424..6501    -  CDS            YO192_YEAST (fragment): Experimental evidence at protein level: Swiss-Prot protein existence level 1. From Saccharomyces cerevisiae (strain ATCC 204508 / S288c) (Baker's yeast).
   6532..6584    +  misc_feature   bom (fragment): basis of mobility region from pBR322
   6612..7040    -  rep_origin     f1 ori (sequence partly withheld): f1 bacteriophage origin of replication; arrow indicates direction of (+) strand synthesis
   7044..7201    -  CDS            lacZα (fragment): LacZα fragment of β-galactosidase; lacZ fragment
   7204..7222    +  promoter       T7 promoter: promoter for bacteriophage T7 RNA polymerase
   7231..7253    +  misc_feature   MCS (fragment): pBluescript multiple cloning site
>Addgene plasmid #122932 | pMG13 | addgene full sequence | sequence record 240650 | Addgene NGS Result
AAGAAAAAGTGAAAAATTATCAGGCAAGAAAAAGAAATTACCAAGCCTGCTCTCACTGTAATGATCAAGT
TACATAAATTTACTATCGGATTAGTGTGTCCCTCTGCCACATTTCCATATTTGGCCTTGGGTTTTTGCCC
TCATCTTTTTTTTTTCTTCCTCCTACCTATTTATAATTTGTATATCTGTACTTTCCTCGAGCTTTTAATC
TTCTTCTTAAACATTTTCTTGTGTAGTATACTTTCACACAATTTCTTTCTTGATTTTTTCTTCTACTACT
GAGTCTGCCAGTCAAATGGATTTCTGAGGAAAGAGGACTATACCCATTAGGAAACGAATTGCCCGAGTAG
TCTCCTCTGCCGACTTAAACCAACCTTTTTCTATTTCTCTTTTCTTTTCTCCCTCTTTTTTCTCTGTACT
AGCATCCAAAAGCAAGCATCCATCCGAGTCCCAGTCGCAATCTCACATCTCCAATTTAACGTATCCATTG
CATTTCCTCATTCGGTTTAACTCCTCTGCATTTCTTTTCTGACCCATAGCATTTCTTACATTCCATTGCA
TCTCCCTTTTACTCTCGTTCAAGACACTGATTTGATACGCTTTCTGTACGGATCCATGCCTAGATTAGAT
AAAAGTAAAGTGATTAACAGCGCATTAGAGCTGCTTAATGAGGTCGGAATCGAAGGTTTAACAACCCGTA
AACTCGCCCAGAAGCTAGGTGTAGAGCAGCCTACATTGTATTGGCATGTAAAAAATAAGCGGGCTTTGCT
CGACGCCTTAGCCATTGAGATGTTAGATAGGCACCATACTCACTTTTGCCCTTTAGAAGGGGAAAGCTGG
CAAGATTTTTTACGTAATAACGCTAAAAGTTTTAGATGTGCTTTACTAAGTCATCGCGATGGAGCAAAAG
TACATTTAGGTACACGGCCTACAGAAAAACAGTATGAAACTCTCGAAAATCAATTAGCCTTTTTATGCCA
ACAAGGTTTTTCACTAGAGAATGCATTATATGCACTCAGCGCTGTGGGGCATTTTACTTTAGGTTGCGTA
TTGGAAGATCAAGAGCATCAAGTCGCTAAAGAAGAAAGGGAAACACCTACTACTGATAGTATGCCGCCAT
TATTACGACAAGCTATCGAATTATTTGATCACCAAGGTGCAGAGCCAGCCTTCTTATTCGGCCTTGAATT
GATCATATGCGGATTAGAAAAACAACTTAAATGTGAAAGTGGGTCCGCGTACAGCCGCGCGCGTACGAAA
AACAATTACGGGTCTACCATCGAGGGCCTGCTCGATCTCCCGGACGACGACGCCCCCGAAGAGGCGGGGC
TGGCGGCTCCGCGCCTGTCCTTTCTCCCCGCGGGACACACGCGCAGACTGTCGACGGCCCCCCCGACCGA
TGTCAGCCTGGGGGACGAGCTCCACTTAGACGGCGAGGACGTGGCGATGGCGCATGCCGACGCGCTAGAC
GATTTCGATCTGGACATGTTGGGGGACGGGGATTCCCCGGGTCCGGGATTTACCCCCCACGACTCCGCCC
CCTACGGCGCTCTGGATATGGCCGACTTCGAGTTTGAGCAGATGTTTACCGATGCCCTTGGAATTGACGA
GTACGGTGGGTAGGAATTCTGTACAAATAGGGCCGCATCATGTAATTAGTTATGTCACGCTTACATTCAC
GCCCTCCCCCCACATCCGCTCTAACCGAAAAGGAAGGAGTTAGACAACCTGAAGTCTAGGTCCCTATTTA
TTTTCTTATAGTTATGTTAGTATTAAGAACGTTATTTATATTTCAAATTTTTCTTTTTTTTCTGTACGGA
CGCGTGTACGCATCGGGCCCGGTACCAGCTTTTGTTCCCTTTAGTGAGGGTTAATTTCGAGCTTGGCGTA
ATCATGGTCATAGCTGTTTCCTGTGTGAAATTGTTATCCGCTCACAATTCCACACAACATACGAGCCGGA
AGCATAAAGTGTAAAGCCTGGGGTGCCTAATGAGTGAGCTAACTCACATTAATTGCGTTGCGCTCACTGC
CCGCTTTCCAGTCGGGAAACCTGTCGTGCCAGCTGCATTAATGAATCGGCCAACGCGCGGGGAGAGGCGG
TTTGCGTATTGGGCGCTCTTCCGCTTCCTCGCTCACTGACTCGCTGCGCTCGGTCGTTCGGCTGCGGCGA
GCGGTATCAGCTCACTCAAAGGCGGTAATACGGTTATCCACAGAATCAGGGGATAACGCAGGAAAGAACA
TGTGAGCAAAAGGCCAGCAAAAGGCCAGGAACCGTAAAAAGGCCGCGTTGCTGGCGTTTTTCCATAGGCT
CCGCCCCCCTGACGAGCATCACAAAAATCGACGCTCAAGTCAGAGGTGGCGAAACCCGACAGGACTATAA
AGATACCAGGCGTTTCCCCCTGGAAGCTCCCTCGTGCGCTCTCCTGTTCCGACCCTGCCGCTTACCGGAT
ACCTGTCCGCCTTTCTCCCTTCGGGAAGCGTGGCGCTTTCTCATAGCTCACGCTGTAGGTATCTCAGTTC
GGTGTAGGTCGTTCGCTCCAAGCTGGGCTGTGTGCACGAACCCCCCGTTCAGCCCGACCGCTGCGCCTTA
TCCGGTAACTATCGTCTTGAGTCCAACCCGGTAAGACACGACTTATCGCCACTGGCAGCAGCCACTGGTA
ACAGGATTAGCAGAGCGAGGTATGTAGGCGGTGCTACAGAGTTCTTGAAGTGGTGGCCTAACTACGGCTA
CACTAGAAGAACAGTATTTGGTATCTGCGCTCTGCTGAAGCCAGTTACCTTCGGAAAAAGAGTTGGTAGC
TCTTGATCCGGCAAACAAACCACCGCTGGTAGCGGTGGTTTTTTTGTTTGCAAGCAGCAGATTACGCGCA
GAAAAAAAGGATCTCAAGAAGATCCTTTGATCTTTTCTACGGGGTCTGACGCTCAGTGGAACGAAAACTC
ACGTTAAGGGATTTTGGTCATGAGATTATCAAAAAGGATCTTCACCTAGATCCTTTTAAATTAAAAATGA
AGTTTTAAATCAATCTAAAGTATATATGAGTAAACTTGGTCTGACAGTTACCAATGCTTAATCAGTGAGG
CACCTATCTCAGCGATCTGTCTATTTCGTTCATCCATAGTTGCCTGACTCCCCGTCGTGTAGATAACTAC
GATACGGGAGGGCTTACCATCTGGCCCCAGTGCTGCAATGATACCGCGAGACCCACGCTCACCGGCTCCA
GATTTATCAGCAATAAACCAGCCAGCCGGAAGGGCCGAGCGCAGAAGTGGTCCTGCAACTTTATCCGCCT
CCATCCAGTCTATTAATTGTTGCCGGGAAGCTAGAGTAAGTAGTTCGCCAGTTAATAGTTTGCGCAACGT
TGTTGCCATTGCTACAGGCATCGTGGTGTCACGCTCGTCGTTTGGTATGGCTTCATTCAGCTCCGGTTCC
CAACGATCAAGGCGAGTTACATGATCCCCCATGTTGTGCAAAAAAGCGGTTAGCTCCTTCGGTCCTCCGA
TCGTTGTCAGAAGTAAGTTGGCCGCAGTGTTATCACTCATGGTTATGGCAGCACTGCATAATTCTCTTAC
TGTCATGCCATCCGTAAGATGCTTTTCTGTGACTGGTGAGTACTCAACCAAGTCATTCTGAGAATAGTGT
ATGCGGCGACCGAGTTGCTCTTGCCCGGCGTCAATACGGGATAATACCGCGCCACATAGCAGAACTTTAA
AAGTGCTCATCATTGGAAAACGTTCTTCGGGGCGAAAACTCTCAAGGATCTTACCGCTGTTGAGATCCAG
TTCGATGTAACCCACTCGTGCACCCAACTGATCTTCAGCATCTTTTACTTTCACCAGCGTTTCTGGGTGA
GCAAAAACAGGAAGGCAAAATGCCGCAAAAAAGGGAATAAGGGCGACACGGAAATGTTGAATACTCATAC
TCTTCCTTTTTCAATATTATTGAAGCATTTATCAGGGTTATTGTCTCATGAGCGGATACATATTTGAATG
TATTTAGAAAAATAAACAAATAGGGGTTCCGCGCACATTTCCCCGAAAAGTGCCACCTGACGTCTAAGAA
ACCATTATTATCATGACATTAACCTATAAAAATAGGCGTATCACGAGGCCCTTTCGTCTCGCGCGTTTCG
GTGATGACGGTGAAAACCTCTGACACATGCAGCTCCCGGAGACGGTCACAGCTTGTCTGTAAGCGGATGC
CGGGAGCAGACAAGCCCGTCAGGGCGCGTCAGCGGGTGTTGGCGGGTGTCGGGGCTGGCTTAACTATGCG
GCATCAGAGCAGATTGTACTGAGAGTGCACCATATCGACTACGTCGTTAAGGCCGTTTCTGACAGAGTAA
AATTCTTGAGGGAACTTTCACCATTATGGGAAATGGTTCAAGAAGGTATTGACTTAAACTCCATCAAATG
GTCAGGTCATTGAGTGTTTTTTATTTGTTGTATTTTTTTTTTTTTAGAGAAAATCCTCCAATATATAAAT
TAGGAATCATAGTTTCATGATTTTCTGTTACACCTAACTTTTTGTGTGGTGCCCTCCTCCTTGTCAATAT
TAATGTTAAAGTGCAATTCTTTTTCCTTATCACGTTGAGCCATTAGTATCAATTTGCTTACCTGTATTCC
TTTACATCCTCCTTTTTCTCCTTCTTGATAAATGTATGTAGATTGCGTATATAGTTTCGTCTACCCTATG
AACATATTCCATTTTGTAATTTCGTGTCGTTTCTATTATGAATTTCATTTATAAAGTTTATGTACAAATA
TCATAAAAAAAGAGAATCTTTTTAAGCAAGGATTTTCTTAACTTCTTCGGCGACAGCATCACCGACTTCG
GTGGTACTGTTGGAACCACCTAAATCACCAGTTCTGATACCTGCATCCAAAACCTTTTTAACTGCATCTT
CAATGGCCTTACCTTCTTCAGGCAAGTTCAATGACAATTTCAACATCATTGCAGCAGACAAGATAGTGGC
GATAGGGTTGACCTTATTCTTTGGCAAATCTGGAGCAGAACCGTGGCATGGTTCGTACAAACCAAATGCG
GTGTTCTTGTCTGGCAAAGAGGCCAAGGACGCAGATGGCAACAAACCCAAGGAACCTGGGATAACGGAGG
CTTCATCGGAGATGATATCACCAAACATGTTGCTGGTGATTATAATACCATTTAGGTGGGTTGGGTTCTT
AACTAGGATCATGGCGGCAGAATCAATCAATTGATGTTGAACCTTCAATGTAGGGAATTCGTTCTTGATG
GTTTCCTCCACAGTTTTTCTCCATAATCTTGAAGAGGCCAAAACATTAGCTTTATCCAAGGACCAAATAG
GCAATGGTGGCTCATGTTGTAGGGCCATGAAAGCGGCCATTCTTGTGATTCTTTGCACTTCTGGAACGGT
GTATTGTTCACTATCCCAAGCGACACCATCACCATCGTCTTCCTTTCTCTTACCAAAGTAAATACCTCCC
ACTAATTCTCTGACAACAACGAAGTCAGTACCTTTAGCAAATTGTGGCTTGATTGGAGATAAGTCTAAAA
GAGAGTCGGATGCAAAGTTACATGGTCTTAAGTTGGCGTACAATTGAAGTTCTTTACGGATTTTTAGTAA
ACCTTGTTCAGGTCTAACACTACCGGTACCCCATTTAGGACCACCCACAGCACCTAACAAAACGGCATCA
GCCTTCTTGGAGGCTTCCAGCGCCTCATCTGGAAGTGGAACACCTGTAGCATCGATAGCAGCACCACCAA
TTAAATGATTTTCGAAATCGAACTTGACATTGGAACGAACATCAGAAATAGCTTTAAGAACCTTAATGGC
TTCGGCTGTGATTTCTTGACCAACGTGGTCACCTGGCAAAACGACGATCTTCTTAGGGGCAGACATTAGA
ATGGTATATCCTTGAAATATATATATATATATTGCTGAAATGTAAAAGGTAAGAAAAGTTAGAAAGTAAG
ACGATTGCTAACCACCTATTGGAAAAAACAATAGGTCCTTAAATAATATTGTCAACTTCAAGTATTGTGA
TGCAAGCATTTAGTCATGAACGCTTCTCTATTCTATATGAAAAGCCGGTTCCGGCGCTCTCACCTTTCCT
TTTTCTCCCAATTTTTCAGTTGAAAAAGGTATATGCGTCAGGCGACCTCTGAAATTAACAAAAAATTTCC
AGTCATCGAATTTGATTCTGTGCGATAGCGCCCCTGTGTGTTCTCGTTATGTTGAGGAAAAAAATAATGG
TTGCTAAGAGATTCGAACTCTTGCATCTTACGATACCTGAGTATTCCCACAGTTAACTGCGGTCAAGATA
TTTCTTGAATCAGGCGCCTTAGACCGCTCGGCCAAACAACCAATTACTTGTTGAGAAATAGAGTATAATT
ATCCTATAAATATAACGTTTTTGAACACACATGAACAAGGAAGTACAGGACAATTGATTTTGAAGAGAAT
GTGGATTTTGATGTAATTGTTGGGATTCCATTTTTAATAAGGCAATAATATTAGGTATGTAGATATACTA
GAAGTTCTCCTCGACCGGTCGATATGCGGTGTGAAATACCGCACAGATGCGTAAGGAGAAAATACCGCAT
CAGGAAATTGTAAGCGTTAATATTTTGTTAAAATTCGCGTTAAATTTTTGTTAAATCAGCTCATTTTTTA
ACCAATAGGCCGAAATCGGCAAAATCCCTTATAAATCAAAAGAATAGACCGAGATAGGGT
[37 nt withheld, positions 6711-6747]
AAAGAACGTGGACTCCAACGTCAAAGG
[49 nt withheld, positions 6775-6823]
T
[91 nt withheld, positions 6825-6915]
G
[124 nt withheld, positions 6917-7040]
CCATTCGCCATTCAGGCTGCGCAACTGTTGGGAAGGGCGATCGGTGCGGGCCTCTTCGCTATTACGCCAG
CTGGCGAAAGGGGGATGTGCTGCAAGGCGATTAAGTTGGGTAACGCCAGGGTTTTCCCAGTCACGACGTT
GTAAAACGACGGCCAGTGAATTGTAATACGACTCACTATAGGGCGAATTGGAGCTCCACCGCGGTGGCGG
CCGAATGATATACAGCCAGCGTAAGTACGTGTAAATAGCCAAGTAAGAAATAATGATGTCCTAGTGCAGC
CACAATCAATTTCACTTTTTCATATATATTTTTCCACCTTATTATCACAAGGTGCACCTTTATCGTGTGC
CACGGCGGTAAAAAACTACCTTCAGGGGTACGATACATTCTGTGCTGGCGACCACGGGGCTGACAGAGAC
ACCCGTAGAGGCTACATTACTGATTTGGGAAATTTCCCAAATTGGAAATATCACCTCGTCGACGTGCTGC
GGTGCATGGCTGTTTTACCCGTTTAGGAAAAAACTCGGCGGGTTTTCTTGACGGGCAAATGTCGCCATTC
GTCTCGTTTGAACGCTTGGCCTGTAAAACAGCTAACTCATTCACTATCTCTATCCTGCGACCGTGATGAT
ACCGAAAGTATGCTGATACAGATCGGTCCCTCATATCGCGATAGGGCTTTCTGAGCTCTCCTCCCCCTTC
TTCCCTCCCCAGCCAAAGAGGCCGGTTTTCCTTCTGGGGAAGTGTCGCAACCAAACGCTGTGCTCAAACC
CTAAATTGTGAACTTTCAAGAAAAAAAAA
